>Addgene plasmid #90774 | MTCH2 D3.3 gRNA | addgene full sequence | sequence record 183634 | Addgene NGS Result
CAATACGCAAACCGCCTCTCCCCGCGCGTTGGCCGATTCATTAATGCAGCTGGCACGACAGGTTTCCCGA
CTGGAAAGCGGGCAGTGAGCGCAACGCAATTAATGTGAGTTAGCTCACTCATTAGGCACCCCAGGCTTTA
CACTTTATGCTTCCGGCTCGTATGTTGTGTGGAATTGTGAGCGGATAACAATTTCACACAGGAAACAGCT
ATGACCATGATTACGCCAAGCGCGCAATTAACCCTCACTAAAGGGAACAAAAGCTGGAGCTGCAAGCTTA
ATGTAGTCTTATGCAATACTCTTGTAGTCTTGCAACATGGTAACGATGAGTTAGCAACATGCCTTACAAG
GAGAGAAAAAGCACCGTGCATGCCGATTGGTGGAAGTAAGGTGGTACGATCGTGCCTTATTAGGAAGGCA
ACAGACGGGTCTGACATGGATTGGACGAACCACTGAATTGCCGCATTGCAGAGATATTGTATTTAAGTGC
CTAGCTCGATACATAAACGGGTCTCTCTGGTTAGACCAGATCTGAGCCTGGGAGCTCTCTGGCTAACTAG
GGAACCCACTGCTTAAGCCTCAATAAAGCTTGCCTTGAGTGCTTCAAGTAGTGTGTGCCCGTCTGTTGTG
TGACTCTGGTAACTAGAGATCCCTCAGACCCTTTTAGTCAGTGTGGAAAATCTCTAGCAGTGGCGCCCGA
ACAGGGACTTGAAAGCGAAAGGGAAACCAGAGGAGCTCTCTCGACGCAGGACTCGGCTTGCTGAAGCGCG
CACGGCAAGAGGCGAGGGGCGGCGACTGGTGAGTACGCCAAAAATTTTGACTAGCGGAGGCTAGAAGGAG
AGAGATGGGTGCGAGAGCGTCAGTATTAAGCGGGGGAGAATTAGATCGCGATGGGAAAAAATTCGGTTAA
GGCCAGGGGGAAAGAAAAAATATAAATTAAAACATATAGTATGGGCAAGCAGGGAGCTAGAACGATTCGC
AGTTAATCCTGGCCTGTTAGAAACATCAGAAGGCTGTAGACAAATACTGGGACAGCTACAACCATCCCTT
CAGACAGGATCAGAAGAACTTAGATCATTATATAATACAGTAGCAACCCTCTATTGTGTGCATCAAAGGA
TAGAGATAAAAGACACCAAGGAAGCTTTAGACAAGATAGAGGAAGAGCAAAACAAAAGTAAGACCACCGC
ACAGCAAGCGGCCGCTGATCTTCAGACCTGGAGGAGGAGATATGAGGGACAATTGGAGAAGTGAATTATA
TAAATATAAAGTAGTAAAAATTGAACCATTAGGAGTAGCACCCACCAAGGCAAAGAGAAGAGTGGTGCAG
AGAGAAAAAAGAGCAGTGGGAATAGGAGCTTTGTTCCTTGGGTTCTTGGGAGCAGCAGGAAGCACTATGG
GCGCAGCGTCAATGACGCTGACGGTACAGGCCAGACAATTATTGTCTGGTATAGTGCAGCAGCAGAACAA
TTTGCTGAGGGCTATTGAGGCGCAACAGCATCTGTTGCAACTCACAGTCTGGGGCATCAAGCAGCTCCAG
GCAAGAATCCTGGCTGTGGAAAGATACCTAAAGGATCAACAGCTCCTGGGGATTTGGGGTTGCTCTGGAA
AACTCATTTGCACCACTGCTGTGCCTTGGAATGCTAGTTGGAGTAATAAATCTCTGGAACAGATTTGGAA
TCACACGACCTGGATGGAGTGGGACAGAGAAATTAACAATTACACAAGCTTAATACACTCCTTAATTGAA
GAATCGCAAAACCAGCAAGAAAAGAATGAACAAGAATTATTGGAATTAGATAAATGGGCAAGTTTGTGGA
ATTGGTTTAACATAACAAATTGGCTGTGGTATATAAAATTATTCATAATGATAGTAGGAGGCTTGGTAGG
TTTAAGAATAGTTTTTGCTGTACTTTCTATAGTGAATAGAGTTAGGCAGGGATATTCACCATTATCGTTT
CAGACCCACCTCCCAACCCCGAGGGGACCCAGAGAGGGCCTATTTCCCATGATTCCTTCATATTTGCATA
TACGATACAAGGCTGTTAGAGAGATAATTAGAATTAATTTGACTGTAAACACAAAGATATTAGTACAAAA
TACGTGACGTAGAAAGTAATAATTTCTTGGGTAGTTTGCAGTTTTAAAATTATGTTTTAAAATGGACTAT
CATATGCTTACCGTAACTTGAAAGTATTTCGATTTCTTGGCTTTATATATCTTGTGGAAAGGACGAAACA
CCGCTTTCACGTACATGAGCGGCGTTTAAGAGCTATGCTGGAAACAGCATAGCAAGTTTAAATAAGGCTA
GTCCGTTATCAACTTGAAAAAGTGGCACCGAGTCGGTGCTTTTTTTGAATTCTAGATCTTGAGACAAATG
GCAGTATTCATCCACAATTTTAAAAGAAAAGGGGGGATTGGGGGGTACAGTGCAGGGGAAAGAATAGTAG
ACATAATAGCAACAGACATACAAACTAAAGAATTACAAAAACAAATTACAAAAATTCAAAATTTTCGGGT
TTATTACAGGGACAGCAGAGATCCACTTTGGCGCCGGCTCGAGTGGCTCCGGTGCCCGTCAGTGGGCAGA
GCGCACATCGCCCACAGTCCCCGAGAAGTTGGGGGGAGGGGTCGGCAATTGAACCGGTGCCTAGAGAAGG
TGGCGCGGGGTAAACTGGGAAAGTGATGTCGTGTACTGGCTCCGCCTTTTTCCCGAGGGTGGGGGAGAAC
CGTATATAAGTGCAGTAGTCGCCGTGAACGTTCTTTTTCGCAACGGGTTTGCCGCCAGAACACAGGTGTC
GTGACGCGGGATCCGCCACCATGACCGAGTACAAGCCCACGGTGCGCCTCGCCACCCGCGACGACGTCCC
CAGGGCCGTACGCACCCTCGCCGCCGCGTTCGCCGACTACCCCGCCACGCGCCACACCGTCGATCCGGAC
CGCCACATCGAGCGGGTCACCGAGCTGCAAGAACTCTTCCTCACGCGCGTCGGGCTCGACATCGGCAAGG
TGTGGGTCGCGGACGACGGCGCCGCGGTGGCGGTCTGGACCACGCCGGAGAGCGTCGAAGCGGGGGCGGT
GTTCGCCGAGATCGGCCCGCGCATGGCCGAGTTGAGCGGTTCCCGGCTGGCCGCGCAGCAACAGATGGAA
GGCCTCCTGGCGCCGCACCGGCCCAAGGAGCCCGCGTGGTTCCTGGCCACCGTCGGAGTCTCGCCCGACC
ACCAGGGCAAGGGTCTGGGCAGCGCCGTCGTGCTCCCCGGAGTGGAGGCGGCCGAGCGCGCCGGGGTGCC
CGCCTTCCTGGAGACCTCCGCGCCCCGCAACCTCCCCTTCTACGAGCGGCTCGGCTTCACCGTCACCGCC
GACGTCGAGGTGCCCGAAGGACCGCGCACCTGGTGCATGACCCGCAAGCCCGGTGCCTGAACGCGTTAAG
TCGACAATCAACCTCTGGATTACAAAATTTGTGAAAGATTGACTGGTATTCTTAACTATGTTGCTCCTTT
TACGCTATGTGGATACGCTGCTTTAATGCCTTTGTATCATGCTATTGCTTCCCGTATGGCTTTCATTTTC
TCCTCCTTGTATAAATCCTGGTTGCTGTCTCTTTATGAGGAGTTGTGGCCCGTTGTCAGGCAACGTGGCG
TGGTGTGCACTGTGTTTGCTGACGCAACCCCCACTGGTTGGGGCATTGCCACCACCTGTCAGCTCCTTTC
CGGGACTTTCGCTTTCCCCCTCCCTATTGCCACGGCGGAACTCATCGCCGCCTGCCTTGCCCGCTGCTGG
ACAGGGGCTCGGCTGTTGGGCACTGACAATTCCGTGGTGTTGTCGGGGAAATCATCGTCCTTTCCTTGGC
TGCTCGCCTGTGTTGCCACCTGGATTCTGCGCGGGACGTCCTTCTGCTACGTCCCTTCGGCCCTCAATCC
AGCGGACCTTCCTTCCCGCGGCCTGCTGCCGGCTCTGCGGCCTCTTCCGCGTCTTCGCCTTCGCCCTCAG
ACGAGTCGGATCTCCCTTTGGGCCGCCTCCCCGCGTCGACTTTAAGACCAATGACTTACAAGGCAGCTGT
AGATCTTAGCCACTTTTTAAAAGAAAAGGGGGGACTGGAAGGGCTAATTCACTCCCAACGAAGACAAGAT
CTGCTTTTTGCTTGTACTGGGTCTCTCTGGTTAGACCAGATCTGAGCCTGGGAGCTCTCTGGCTAACTAG
GGAACCCACTGCTTAAGCCTCAATAAAGCTTGCCTTGAGTGCTTCAAGTAGTGTGTGCCCGTCTGTTGTG
TGACTCTGGTAACTAGAGATCCCTCAGACCCTTTTAGTCAGTGTGGAAAATCTCTAGCAGTACGTATAGT
AGTTCATGTCATCTTATTATTCAGTATTTATAACTTGCAAAGAAATGAATATCAGAGAGTGAGAGGAACT
TGTTTATTGCAGCTTATAATGGTTACAAATAAAGCAATAGCATCACAAATTTCACAAATAAAGCATTTTT
TTCACTGCATTCTAGTTGTGGTTTGTCCAAACTCATCAATGTATCTTATCATGTCTGGCTCTAGCTATCC
CGCCCCTAACTCCGCCCATCCCGCCCCTAACTCCGCCCAGTTCCGCCCATTCTCCGCCCCATGGCTGACT
AATTTTTTTTATTTATGCAGAGGCCGAGGCCGCCTCGGCCTCTGAGCTATTCCAGAAGTAGTGAGGAGGC
TTTTTTGGAGGCCTAGGGACGTACCCAATTCGCCCTATAGTGAGTCGTATTACGCGCGCTCACTGGCCGT
CGTTTTACAACGTCGTGACTGGGAAAACCCTGGCGTTACCCAACTTAATCGCCTTGCAGCACATCCCCCT
TTCGCCAGCTGGCGTAATAGCGAAGAGGCCCGCACCGATCGCCCTTCCCAACAGTTGCGCAGCCTGAATG
GCGAATGGG
[124 nt withheld, positions 4910-5033]
C
[91 nt withheld, positions 5035-5125]
A
[49 nt withheld, positions 5127-5175]
CCTTTGACGTTGGAGTCCACGTTCTTT
[37 nt withheld, positions 5203-5239]
ACCCTATCTCGGTCTATTCTTTTGATTTATAAGGGATTTTGCCGATTTCGGCCTATTGGTTAAAAAATGA
GCTGATTTAACAAAAATTTAACGCGAATTTTAACAAAATATTAACGCTTACAATTTAGGTGGCACTTTTC
GGGGAAATGTGCGCGGAACCCCTATTTGTTTATTTTTCTAAATACATTCAAATATGTATCCGCTCATGAG
ACAATAACCCTGATAAATGCTTCAATAATATTGAAAAAGGAAGAGTATGAGTATTCAACATTTCCGTGTC
GCCCTTATTCCCTTTTTTGCGGCATTTTGCCTTCCTGTTTTTGCTCACCCAGAAACGCTGGTGAAAGTAA
AAGATGCTGAAGATCAGTTGGGTGCACGAGTGGGTTACATCGAACTGGATCTCAACAGCGGTAAGATCCT
TGAGAGTTTTCGCCCCGAAGAACGTTTTCCAATGATGAGCACTTTTAAAGTTCTGCTATGTGGCGCGGTA
TTATCCCGTATTGACGCCGGGCAAGAGCAACTCGGTCGCCGCATACACTATTCTCAGAATGACTTGGTTG
AGTACTCACCAGTCACAGAAAAGCATCTTACGGATGGCATGACAGTAAGAGAATTATGCAGTGCTGCCAT
AACCATGAGTGATAACACTGCGGCCAACTTACTTCTGACAACGATCGGAGGACCGAAGGAGCTAACCGCT
TTTTTGCACAACATGGGGGATCATGTAACTCGCCTTGATCGTTGGGAACCGGAGCTGAATGAAGCCATAC
CAAACGACGAGCGTGACACCACGATGCCTGTAGCAATGGCAACAACGTTGCGCAAACTATTAACTGGCGA
ACTACTTACTCTAGCTTCCCGGCAACAATTAATAGACTGGATGGAGGCGGATAAAGTTGCAGGACCACTT
CTGCGCTCGGCCCTTCCGGCTGGCTGGTTTATTGCTGATAAATCTGGAGCCGGTGAGCGTGGGTCTCGCG
GTATCATTGCAGCACTGGGGCCAGATGGTAAGCCCTCCCGTATCGTAGTTATCTACACGACGGGGAGTCA
GGCAACTATGGATGAACGAAATAGACAGATCGCTGAGATAGGTGCCTCACTGATTAAGCATTGGTAACTG
TCAGACCAAGTTTACTCATATATACTTTAGATTGATTTAAAACTTCATTTTTAATTTAAAAGGATCTAGG
TGAAGATCCTTTTTGATAATCTCATGACCAAAATCCCTTAACGTGAGTTTTCGTTCCACTGAGCGTCAGA
CCCCGTAGAAAAGATCAAAGGATCTTCTTGAGATCCTTTTTTTCTGCGCGTAATCTGCTGCTTGCAAACA
AAAAAACCACCGCTACCAGCGGTGGTTTGTTTGCCGGATCAAGAGCTACCAACTCTTTTTCCGAAGGTAA
CTGGCTTCAGCAGAGCGCAGATACCAAATACTGTTCTTCTAGTGTAGCCGTAGTTAGGCCACCACTTCAA
GAACTCTGTAGCACCGCCTACATACCTCGCTCTGCTAATCCTGTTACCAGTGGCTGCTGCCAGTGGCGAT
AAGTCGTGTCTTACCGGGTTGGACTCAAGACGATAGTTACCGGATAAGGCGCAGCGGTCGGGCTGAACGG
GGGGTTCGTGCACACAGCCCAGCTTGGAGCGAACGACCTACACCGAACTGAGATACCTACAGCGTGAGCT
ATGAGAAAGCGCCACGCTTCCCGAAGGGAGAAAGGCGGACAGGTATCCGGTAAGCGGCAGGGTCGGAACA
GGAGAGCGCACGAGGGAGCTTCCAGGGGGAAACGCCTGGTATCTTTATAGTCCTGTCGGGTTTCGCCACC
TCTGACTTGAGCGTCGATTTTTGTGATGCTCGTCAGGGGGGCGGAGCCTATGGAAAAACGCCAGCAACGC
GGCCTTTTTACGGTTCCTGGCCTTTTGCTGGCCTTTTGCTCACATGTTCTTTCCTGCGTTATCCCCTGAT
TCTGTGGATAACCGTATTACCGCCTTTGAGTGAGCTGATACCGCTCGCCGCAGCCGAACGACCGAGCGCA
GCGAGTCAGTGAGCGAGGAAGCGGAAGAGCGCC
Features (pLannotate 1.2.2; 27 found; start..end, strand, type, name):
    101..122     +  protein_bind   CAP binding site: CAP binding activates transcription in the presence of cAMP. E. coli catabolite activator protein
    137..167     +  promoter       lac promoter: promoter for the E. coli lac operon
    175..191     +  protein_bind   lac operator: The lac repressor binds to the lac operator to inhibit transcription in E. coli. This inhibition can be relieved by adding lactose or isopropyl-β-D-thiogalactopyranoside (IPTG). lac repressor encoded by lacI
    236..254     +  promoter       T3 promoter: promoter for bacteriophage T3 RNA polymerase
    282..508     +  promoter       RSV promoter: Rous sarcoma virus enhancer/promoter
    509..689     +  LTR            5' LTR (truncated): truncated 5' long terminal repeat (LTR) from HIV-1
    736..861     +  misc_feature   HIV-1 Ψ: packaging signal of human immunodeficiency virus type 1
    845..1208    +  CDS            HIV-1 gag (fragment): gag protein from human immunodeficiency virus 1; gag
   1354..1587    +  misc_feature   RRE: The Rev response element (RRE) of HIV-1 allows for Rev-dependent mRNA export from the nucleus to the cytoplasm.
   1964..1990    +  CDS            Rev (fragment): human immunodeficiency virus 1 (HIV-1) Rev protein; rev; enhances nuclear export of unspliced and incompletely spliced viral mRNAs
   1994..2234    +  promoter       U6 promoter: RNA polymerase III promoter for human U6 snRNA
   2282..2349    +  misc_RNA       tracrRNA (fragment): trans-activating CRISPR RNA for the Streptococcus pyogenes CRISPR/Cas9 system
   2398..2515    +  misc_feature   cPPT/CTS: central polypurine tract and central termination sequence of HIV-1
   2584..2795    +  promoter       EF-1α core promoter: core promoter for human elongation factor EF-1α
   2821..3420    +  CDS            PuroR (fragment): puromycin N-acetyltransferase; pac from Streptomyces; confers resistance to puromycin
   3436..4024    +  misc_feature   WPRE: woodchuck hepatitis virus posttranscriptional regulatory element
   4075..4094    +  misc_feature   cPPT/CTS (fragment): central polypurine tract and central termination sequence of HIV-1
   4096..4329    +  LTR            3' LTR (ΔU3): self-inactivating 3' long terminal repeat (LTR) from HIV-1
   4407..4528    +  polyA_signal   SV40 poly(A) signal: SV40 polyadenylation signal
   4568..4703    +  rep_origin     SV40 ori: SV40 origin of replication
   4724..4742    -  promoter       T7 promoter: promoter for bacteriophage T7 RNA polymerase
   4750..4905    +  CDS            lacZα (fragment): LacZα fragment of β-galactosidase; lacZ fragment
   4910..5338    +  rep_origin     f1 ori (sequence partly withheld): f1 bacteriophage origin of replication; arrow indicates direction of (+) strand synthesis
   5391..5495    +  promoter       AmpR promoter: bla
   5496..6356    +  CDS            AmpR: β-lactamase; bla; confers resistance to ampicillin, carbenicillin, and related antibiotics
   6527..7115    +  rep_origin     ori: high-copy-number ColE1/pMB1/pBR322/pUC origin of replication
   7298..88      +  CDS            lacI (fragment) (across the origin): lac repressor; lacI; The lac repressor binds to the lac operator to inhibit transcription in E. coli. This inhibition can be relieved by adding lactose or isopropyl-β-D-thiogalactopyranoside (IPTG).
