[The description below was written by a language model from this plasmid's Addgene catalogue record and pLannotate feature annotations shown in this document.]
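Description:
MTCH2 D3.3 gRNA is a third-generation lentiviral CRISPR plasmid built on the pLenti-sgRNA backbone that expresses a single guide RNA directed against human MTCH2. It is maintained in E. coli through a high-copy ColE1/pUC-type origin with ampicillin selection (AmpR); an f1 origin, an SV40 origin and remnants of lac/lacZα cloning-vector sequence are also annotated. The catalogue gives the empty backbone as 9,151 bp, whereas the sequenced record is 7,302 nt. The record does not explain this difference, though replacing a stuffer fragment with the short guide oligo during BsmBI cloning would be one plausible cause.

The viral cassette begins with an RSV promoter fused to a truncated HIV-1 5' LTR, which makes genomic RNA production Tat-independent. This is followed by the Ψ packaging signal with a partial gag sequence, the RRE for Rev-dependent nuclear export, and a cPPT/CTS. It ends in a ΔU3 self-inactivating 3' LTR with a downstream SV40 polyadenylation signal. Within this frame, a human U6 RNA polymerase III promoter drives the MTCH2 spacer, which was inserted between two BsmBI sites that were destroyed by cloning, joined to the S. pyogenes guide scaffold (annotated as a tracrRNA fragment). A separate EF-1α core promoter drives puromycin N-acetyltransferase, with a WPRE to enhance expression, allowing puromycin selection of transduced cells.

No Cas9 is encoded, so the nuclease must be supplied separately in the target cells. The plasmid belongs to a guide series used for a large-scale analysis of CRISPR/Cas9 knockouts of cell-cycle genes in human cells. Packaging requires helper plasmids that supply the viral proteins in trans.
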