Addgene plasmid #90774: MTCH2 D3.3 gRNA
Purpose: 3rd generation lentiviral gRNA plasmid targeting human MTCH2
Depositing lab: Iain Cheeseman. Depositing organization: Whitehead Institute for Biomedical Research. Publication: Large-Scale Analysis of CRISPR/Cas9 Cell-Cycle Knockouts Reveals the Diversity of p53-Dependent Responses to Cell-Cycle Defects. McKinley KL, Cheeseman IM. Dev Cell. 2017 Feb 27;40(4):405-420.e2. doi: 10.1016/j.devcel.2017.01.012. Epub 2017 Feb 16. PubMed 28216383.
Backbone
  Vector backbone: pLenti-sgRNA
  Backbone manufacturer: Eric Lander & David Sabatini labs (Addgene plasmid #71409)
  Backbone size w/o insert (bp): 9151
  Vector type: Lentiviral, CRISPR
  Selectable markers: Puromycin
Growth in bacteria
  Bacterial resistance: Ampicillin, 100 μg/mL
  Growth temperature: 37°C
  Growth strain: NEB Stable
  Copy number: Unknown
Gene/Insert
  Gene/Insert name: MTCH2 (Guide Designation D3.3) (alt name: pKMKO series)
  gRNA/shRNA sequence: CACCgCTTTCACGTACATGAGCGGC
  Species: H. sapiens (human)
  Promoter: U6
  Cloning method: Restriction Enzyme; 5′ cloning site BsmBI (destroyed during cloning); 3′ cloning site BsmBI (destroyed during cloning)
  Sequencing primers: 5′ hU6-F (5'-GAGGGCCTATTTCCCATGATT-3'); 3′ EF1a-R (5'-CACGGCGACTACTGCACTTA-3')
Terms and licenses: Academic/Nonprofit Terms; Industry Terms: Not Available to Industry
Depositor comments: Please note that gRNA target sequence listed is not strictly the 20nt spacer sequence, but also contains the 5' BsmBI overhang. For more information about knockout human cell lines generated using this plasmid, please see http://cellcycleknockouts.wi.mit.edu/ .
How to cite: MTCH2 D3.3 gRNA was a gift from Iain Cheeseman (Addgene plasmid # 90774 ; http://n2t.net/addgene:90774 ; RRID:Addgene_90774)
